>Addgene plasmid #244862 | pLentiCRISPR V2 PAPOLA_sg2 | addgene full sequence | sequence record 489410 | Addgene NGS Result
GGGTTGGGAGGTGGGTCTGAAACGATAATGGTGAATATCCCTGCCTAACTCTATTCACTATAGAAAGTAC
AGCAAAAACTATTCTTAAACCTACCAAGCCTCCTACTATCATTATGAATAATTTTATATACCACAGCCAA
TTTGTTATGTTAAACCAATTCCACAAACTTGCCCATTTATCTAATTCCAATAATTCTTGTTCATTCTTTT
CTTGCTGGTTTTGCGATTCTTCAATTAAGGAGTGTATTAAGCTTGTGTAATTGTTAATTTCTCTGTCCCA
CTCCATCCAGGTCGTGTGATTCCAAATCTGTTCCAGAGATTTATTACTCCAACTAGCATTCCAAGGCACA
GCAGTGGTGCAAATGAGTTTTCCAGAGCAACCCCAAATCCCCAGGAGCTGTTGATCCTTTAGGTATCTTT
CCACAGCCAGGATTCTTGCCTGGAGCTGCTTGATGCCCCAGACTGTGAGTTGCAACAGATGCTGTTGCGC
CTCAATAGCCCTCAGCAAATTGTTCTGCTGCTGCACTATACCAGACAATAATTGTCTGGCCTGTACCGTC
AGCGTCATTGACGCTGCGCCCATAGTGCTTCCTGCTGCTCCCAAGAACCCAAGGAACAAAGCTCCTATTC
CCACTGCTCTTTTTTCTCTCTGCACCACTCTTCTCTTTGCCTTGGTGGGTGCTACTCCTAATGGTTCAAT
TTTTACTACTTTATATTTATATAATTCACTTCTCCAATTGTCCCTCATATCTCCTCCTCCAGGTCTGAAG
ATCAGCGGCCGCTTGCTGTGCGGTGGTCTTACTTTTGTTTTGCTCTTCCTCTATCTTGTCTAAAGCTTCC
TTGGTGTCTTTTATCTCTATCCTTTGATGCACACAATAGAGGGTTGCTACTGTATTATATAATGATCTAA
GTTCTTCTGATCCTGTCTGAAGGGATGGTTGTAGCTGTCCCAGTATTTGTCTACAGCCTTCTGATGTTTC
TAACAGGCCAGGATTAACTGCGAATCGTTCTAGCTCCCTGCTTGCCCATACTATATGTTTTAATTTATAT
TTTTTCTTTCCCCCTGGCCTTAACCGAATTTTTTCCCATCGCGATCTAATTCTCCCCCGCTTAATACTGA
CGCTCTCGCACCCATCTCTCTCCTTCTAGCCTCCGCTAGTCAAAATTTTTGGCGTACTCACCAGTCGCCG
CCCCTCGCCTCTTGCCGTGCGCGCTTCAGCAAGCCGAGTCCTGCGTCGAGAGAGCTCCTCTGGTTTCCCT
TTCGCTTTCAAGTCCCTGTTCGGGCGCCACTGCTAGAGATTTTCCACACTGACTAAAAGGGTCTGAGGGA
TCTCTAGTTACCAGAGTCACACAACAGACGGGCACACACTACTTGAAGCACTCAAGGCAAGCTTTATTGA
GGCTTAAGCAGTGGGTTCCCTAGTTAGCCAGAGAGCTCCCAGGCTCAGATCTGGTCTAACCAGAGAGACC
CAGTACAGGCAAAACGCGCTGCTTATATAGACCTCCCACCGTACACGCCTACCGCCCATTTGCGTCAATG
GGGCGGAGTTGTTACGACATTTTGGAAAGTCCCGTTGATTTTGGTGCCAAAACAAACTCCCATTGACGTC
AATGGGGTGGAGACTTGGAAATCCCCGTGAGTCAAACCGCTATCCACGCCCATTGATGTACTGCCAAAAC
CGCATCACCATGGTAATAGCGATGACTAATACGTAGATGTACTGCCAAGTAGGAAAGTCCCATAAGGTCA
TGTACTGGGCATAATGCCAGGCGGGCCATTTACCGTCATTGACGTCAATAGGGGGCGTACTTGGCATATG
ATACACTTGATGTACTGCCAAGTGGGCAGTTTACCGTAAATACTCCACCCATTGACGTCAATGGAAAGTC
CCTATTGGCGTTACTATGGGAACATACGTCATTATTGACGTCAATGGGCGGGGGTCGTTGGGCGGTCAGC
CAGGCGGGCCATTTACCGTAAGTTATGTAACGCGGAACTCCATATATGGGCTATGAACTAATGACCCCGT
AATTGATTACTATTAATAACTAGTCAATAATCAATGTCAACGCGTATATCTGGCCCGTACATCGCGAAGC
AGCGCAAAACGCCTAACCCTAAGCAGATTCTTCATGCAATTGTCGGTCAAGCCTTGCCTTGTTGTAGCTT
AAATTTTGCTCGCGCACTACTCAGCGACCTCCAACACACAAGCAGGGAGCAGATACTGGCTTAACTATGC
GGCATCAGAGCAGATTGTACTGAGAGTGCACCATAGGGGATCGGGAGATCTCCCGATCCGTCGACGTCAG
GTGGCACTTTTCGGGGAAATGTGCGCGGAACCCCTATTTGTTTATTTTTCTAAATACATTCAAATATGTA
TCCGCTCATGAGACAATAACCCTGATAAATGCTTCAATAATATTGAAAAAGGAAGAGTATGAGTATTCAA
CATTTCCGTGTCGCCCTTATTCCCTTTTTTGCGGCATTTTGCCTTCCTGTTTTTGCTCACCCAGAAACGC
TGGTGAAAGTAAAAGATGCTGAAGATCAGTTGGGTGCACGAGTGGGTTACATCGAACTGGATCTCAACAG
CGGTAAGATCCTTGAGAGTTTTCGCCCCGAAGAACGTTTTCCAATGATGAGCACTTTTAAAGTTCTGCTA
TGTGGCGCGGTATTATCCCGTATTGACGCCGGGCAAGAGCAACTCGGTCGCCGCATACACTATTCTCAGA
ATGACTTGGTTGAGTACTCACCAGTCACAGAAAAGCATCTTACGGATGGCATGACAGTAAGAGAATTATG
CAGTGCTGCCATAACCATGAGTGATAACACTGCGGCCAACTTACTTCTGACAACGATCGGAGGACCGAAG
GAGCTAACCGCTTTTTTGCACAACATGGGGGATCATGTAACTCGCCTTGATCGTTGGGAACCGGAGCTGA
ATGAAGCCATACCAAACGACGAGCGTGACACCACGATGCCTGTAGCAATGGCAACAACGTTGCGCAAACT
ATTAACTGGCGAACTACTTACTCTAGCTTCCCGGCAACAATTAATAGACTGGATGGAGGCGGATAAAGTT
GCAGGACCACTTCTGCGCTCGGCCCTTCCGGCTGGCTGGTTTATTGCTGATAAATCTGGAGCCGGTGAGC
GTGGGTCTCGCGGTATCATTGCAGCACTGGGGCCAGATGGTAAGCCCTCCCGTATCGTAGTTATCTACAC
GACGGGGAGTCAGGCAACTATGGATGAACGAAATAGACAGATCGCTGAGATAGGTGCCTCACTGATTAAG
CATTGGTAACTGTCAGACCAAGTTTACTCATATATACTTTAGATTGATTTAAAACTTCATTTTTAATTTA
AAAGGATCTAGGTGAAGATCCTTTTTGATAATCTCATGACCAAAATCCCTTAACGTGAGTTTTCGTTCCA
CTGAGCGTCAGACCCCGTAGAAAAGATCAAAGGATCTTCTTGAGATCCTTTTTTTCTGCGCGTAATCTGC
TGCTTGCAAACAAAAAAACCACCGCTACCAGCGGTGGTTTGTTTGCCGGATCAAGAGCTACCAACTCTTT
TTCCGAAGGTAACTGGCTTCAGCAGAGCGCAGATACCAAATACTGTTCTTCTAGTGTAGCCGTAGTTAGG
CCACCACTTCAAGAACTCTGTAGCACCGCCTACATACCTCGCTCTGCTAATCCTGTTACCAGTGGCTGCT
GCCAGTGGCGATAAGTCGTGTCTTACCGGGTTGGACTCAAGACGATAGTTACCGGATAAGGCGCAGCGGT
CGGGCTGAACGGGGGGTTCGTGCACACAGCCCAGCTTGGAGCGAACGACCTACACCGAACTGAGATACCT
ACAGCGTGAGCTATGAGAAAGCGCCACGCTTCCCGAAGGGAGAAAGGCGGACAGGTATCCGGTAAGCGGC
AGGGTCGGAACAGGAGAGCGCACGAGGGAGCTTCCAGGGGGAAACGCCTGGTATCTTTATAGTCCTGTCG
GGTTTCGCCACCTCTGACTTGAGCGTCGATTTTTGTGATGCTCGTCAGGGGGGCGGAGCCTATGGAAAAA
CGCCAGCAACGCGGCCTTTTTACGGTTCCTGGCCTTTTGCTGGCCTTTTGCTCACATGTTCTTTCCTGCG
TTATCCCCTGATTCTGTGGATAACCGTATTACCGCCTTTGAGTGAGCTGATACCGCTCGCCGCAGCCGAA
CGACCGAGCGCAGCGAGTCAGTGAGCGAGGAAGCGGAAGAGCGCCCAATACGCAAACCGCCTCTCCCCGC
GCGTTGGCCGATTCATTAATGCAGCTGGCACGACAGGTTTCCCGACTGGAAAGCGGGCAGTGAGCGCAAC
GCAATTAATGTGAGTTAGCTCACTCATTAGGCACCCCAGGCTTTACACTTTATGCTTCCGGCTCGTATGT
TGTGTGGAATTGTGAGCGGATAACAATTTCACACAGGAAACAGCTATGACCATGATTACGCCAAGCTCTA
GCTAGAGGTCGACGGTATACAGACATGATAAGATACATTGATGAGTTTGGACAAACCACAACTAGAATGC
AGTGAAAAAAATGCTTTATTTGTGAAATTTGTGATGCTATTGCTTTATTTGTAACCATTATAAGCTGCAA
TAAACAAGTTGGGGTGGGCGAAGAACTCCAGCATGAGATCCCCGCGCTGGAGGATCATCCAGCCGGCGTC
CCGGAAAACGATTCCGAAGCCCAACCTTTCATAGAAGGCGGCGGTGGAATCGAAATCTCGTAGCACGTGT
CAGTCCTGCTCCTCGGCCACGAAGTGCACGCAGTTGCCGGCCGGGTCGCGCAGGGCGAACTCCCGCCCCC
ACGGCTGCTCGCCGATCTCGGTCATGGCCGGCCCGGAGGCGTCCCGGAAGTTCGTGGACACGACCTCCGA
CCACTCGGCGTACAGCTCGTCCAGGCCGCGCACCCACACCCAGGCCAGGGTGTTGTCCGGCACCACCTGG
TCCTGGACCGCGCTGATGAACAGGGTCACGTCGTCCCGGACCACACCGGCGAAGTCGTCCTCCACGAAGT
CCCGGGAGAACCCGAGCCGGTCGGTCCAGAACTCGACCGCTCCGGCGACGTCGCGCGCGGTGAGCACCGG
AACGGCACTGGTCAACTTGGCCATGGTTTAGTTCCTCACCTTGTCGTATTATACTATGCCGATATACTAT
GCCGATGATTAATTGTCAACACGTGCTGATCAGATCCGAAAATGGATATACAAGCTCCCGGGAGCTTTTT
GCAAAAGCCTAGGCCTCCAAAAAAGCCTCCTCACTACTTCTGGAATAGCTCAGAGGCAGAGGCGGCCTCG
GCCTCTGCATAAATAAAAAAAATTAGTCAGCCATGGGGCGGAGAATGGGCGGAACTGGGCGGAGTTAGGG
GCGGGATGGGCGGAGTTAGGGGCGGGACTATGGTTGCTGACTAATTGAGATGCATGCTTTGCATACTTCT
GCCTGCTGGGGAGCCTGGGGACTTTCCACACCTGGTTGCTGACTAATTGAGATGCATGCTTTGCATACTT
CTGCCTGCTGGGGAGCCTGGGGACTTTCCACACCCTAACTGACACACATTCCACAGAATTAATTCGCGTT
AAATTTTTGTTAAATCAGCTCATTTTTTAACCAATAGGCCGAAATCGGCAAAATCCCTTATAAATCAAAA
GAATAGACCGAGATAGGGT
[37 nt withheld, positions 5690-5726]
AAAGAACGTGGACTCCAACGTCAAAGG
[49 nt withheld, positions 5754-5802]
T
[91 nt withheld, positions 5804-5894]
G
[124 nt withheld, positions 5896-6019]
GGGGATACCCCCTAGAGCCCCAGCTGGTTCTTTCCGCCTCAGAAGCCATAGAGCCCACCGCATCCCCAGC
ATGCCTGCTATTGTCTTCCCAATCCTCCCCCTTGCTGTCCTGCCCCACCCCACCCCCCAGAATAGAATGA
CACCTACTCAGACAATGCGATGCAATTTCCTCATTTTATTAGGAAAGGACAGTGGGAGTGGCACCTTCCA
GGGTCAAGGAAGGCACGGGGGAGGGGCAAACAACAGATGGCTGGCAACTAGAAGGCACAGTCGAGGCTGA
TCAGCGGGTTTAAACGGGCCCTGCTAGAGATTTTCCACACTGACTAAAAGGGTCTGAGGGATCTCTAGTT
ACCAGAGTCACACAACAGACGGGCACACACTACTTGAAGCACTCAAGGCAAGCTTTATTGAGGCTTAAGC
AGTGGGTTCCCTAGTTAGCCAGAGAGCTCCCAGGCTCAGATCTGGTCTAACCAGAGAGACCCAGTACAAG
CAAAAAGCAGATCTTGTCTTCGTTGGGAGTGAATTAGCCCTTCCAGTCCCCCCTTTTCTTTTAAAAAGTG
GCTAAGATCTACAGCTGCCTTGTAAGTCATTGGTCTTAAAGTCGACGCGGGGAGGCGGCCCAAAGGGAGA
TCCGACTCGTCTGAGGGCGAAGGCGAAGACGCGGAAGAGGCCGCAGAGCCGGCAGCAGGCCGCGGGAAGG
AAGGTCCGCTGGATTGAGGGCCGAAGGGACGTAGCAGAAGGACGTCCCGCGCAGAATCCAGGTGGCAACA
CAGGCGAGCAGCCAAGGAAAGGACGATGATTTCCCCGACAACACCACGGAATTGTCAGTGCCCAACAGCC
GAGCCCCTGTCCAGCAGCGGGCAAGGCAGGCGGCGATGAGTTCCGCCGTGGCAATAGGGAGGGGGAAAGC
GAAAGTCCCGGAAAGGAGCTGACAGGTGGTGGCAATGCCCCAACCAGTGGGGGTTGCGTCAGCAAACACA
GTGCACACCACGCCACGTTGCCTGACAACGGGCCACAACTCCTCATAAAGAGACAGCAACCAGGATTTAT
ACAAGGAGGAGAAAATGAAAGCCATACGGGAAGCAATAGCATGATACAAAGGCATTAAAGCAGCGTATCC
ACATAGCGTAAAAGGAGCAACATAGTTAAGAATACCAGTCAATCTTTCACAAATTTTGTAATCCAGAGGT
TGATTGTCGACTTAACGCGTTCAGGCACCGGGCTTGCGGGTCATGCACCAGGTGCGCGGTCCTTCGGGCA
CCTCGACGTCGGCGGTGACGGTGAAGCCGAGCCGCTCGTAGAAGGGGAGGTTGCGGGGCGCGGAGGTCTC
CAGGAAGGCGGGCACCCCGGCGCGCTCGGCCGCCTCCACTCCGGGGAGCACGACGGCGCTGCCCAGACCC
TTGCCCTGGTGGTCGGGCGAGACTCCGACGGTGGCCAGGAACCACGCGGGCTCCTTGGGCCGGTGCGGCG
CCAGGAGGCCTTCCATCTGTTGCTGCGCGGCCAGCCGGGAACCGCTCAACTCGGCCATGCGCGGGCCGAT
CTCGGCGAACACCGCCCCCGCTTCGACGCTCTCCGGCGTGGTCCAGACCGCCACCGCGGCGCCGTCGTCC
GCGACCCACACCTTGCCGATGTCGAGCCCGACGCGCGTGAGGAAGAGTTCTTGCAGCTCGGTGACCCGCT
CGATGTGGCGGTCCGGATCGACGGTGTGGCGCGTGGCGGGGTAGTCGGCGAACGCGGCGGCGAGGGTGCG
TACGGCCCTGGGGACGTCGTCGCGGGTGGCGAGGCGCACCGTGGGCTTGTACTCGGTCGGTCCAGGATTC
TCTTCGACATCTCCGGCTTGTTTCAGCAGAGAGAAGTTTGTTGCGCCGGATCCCTTATCGTCATCGTCTT
TGTAATCTTTCTTCTTCTTAGCCTGTCCAGCCTTCTTTGTGGCGGCAGGTCGCTTGTCGCCTCCCAGCTG
AGACAGGTCGATCCGTGTCTCGTACAGGCCGGTGATGCTCTGGTGGATCAGGGTGGCGTCCAGCACCTCT
TTGGTGCTGGTGTACCTCTTCCGGTCGATGGTGGTGTCAAAGTACTTGAAGGCGGCAGGGGCTCCCAGAT
TGGTCAGGGTAAACAGGTGGATGATATTCTCGGCCTGCTCTCTGATGGGCTTATCCCGGTGCTTGTTGTA
GGCGGACAGCACTTTGTCCAGATTAGCGTCGGCCAGGATCACTCTCTTGGAGAACTCGCTGATCTGCTCG
ATGATCTCGTCCAGGTAGTGCTTGTGCTGTTCCACAAACAGCTGTTTCTGCTCATTATCCTCGGGGGAGC
CCTTCAGCTTCTCATAGTGGCTGGCCAGGTACAGGAAGTTCACATATTTGGAGGGCAGGGCCAGTTCGTT
TCCCTTCTGCAGTTCGCCGGCAGAGGCCAGCATTCTCTTCCGGCCGTTTTCCAGCTCGAACAGGGAGTAC
TTAGGCAGCTTGATGATCAGGTCCTTTTTCACTTCTTTGTAGCCCTTGGCTTCCAGAAAGTCGATGGGAT
TCTTCTCGAAGCTGCTTCTTTCCATGATGGTGATCCCCAGCAGCTCTTTCACACTCTTCAGTTTCTTGGA
CTTGCCCTTTTCCACTTTGGCCACCACCAGCACAGAATAGGCCACGGTGGGGCTGTCGAAGCCGCCGTAC
TTCTTAGGGTCCCAGTCCTTCTTTCTGGCGATCAGCTTATCGCTGTTCCTCTTGGGCAGGATAGACTCTT
TGCTGAAGCCGCCTGTCTGCACCTCGGTCTTTTTCACGATATTCACTTGGGGCATGCTCAGCACTTTCCG
CACGGTGGCAAAATCCCGGCCCTTATCCCACACGATCTCCCCGGTTTCGCCGTTTGTCTCGATCAGAGGC
CGCTTCCGGATCTCGCCGTTGGCCAGGGTAATCTCGGTCTTGAAAAAGTTCATGATGTTGCTGTAGAAGA
AGTACTTGGCGGTAGCCTTGCCGATTTCCTGCTCGCTCTTGGCGATCATCTTCCGCACGTCGTACACCTT
GTAGTCGCCGTACACGAACTCGCTTTCCAGCTTAGGGTACTTTTTGATCAGGGCGGTTCCCACGACGGCG
TTCAGGTAGGCGTCGTGGGCGTGGTGGTAGTTGTTGATCTCGCGCACTTTGTAAAACTGGAAATCCTTCC
GGAAATCGGACACCAGCTTGGACTTCAGGGTGATCACTTTCACTTCCCGGATCAGCTTGTCATTCTCGTC
GTACTTAGTGTTCATCCGGGAGTCCAGGATCTGTGCCACGTGCTTTGTGATCTGCCGGGTTTCCACCAGC
TGTCTCTTGATGAAGCCGGCCTTATCCAGTTCGCTCAGGCCGCCTCTCTCGGCCTTGGTCAGATTGTCGA
ACTTTCTCTGGGTAATCAGCTTGGCGTTCAGCAGCTGCCGCCAGTAGTTCTTCATCTTCTTCACGACCTC
TTCGGAGGGCACGTTGTCGCTCTTGCCCCGGTTCTTGTCGCTTCTGGTCAGCACCTTGTTGTCGATGGAG
TCGTCCTTCAGAAAGCTCTGAGGCACGATATGGTCCACATCGTAGTCGGACAGCCGGTTGATGTCCAGTT
CCTGGTCCACGTACATATCCCGCCCATTCTGCAGGTAGTACAGGTACAGCTTCTCGTTCTGCAGCTGGGT
GTTTTCCACGGGGTGTTCTTTCAGGATCTGGCTGCCCAGCTCTTTGATGCCCTCTTCGATCCGCTTCATT
CTCTCGCGGCTGTTCTTCTGTCCCTTCTGGGTGGTCTGGTTCTCTCTGGCCATTTCGATCACGATGTTCT
CGGGCTTGTGCCGGCCCATCACTTTCACGAGCTCGTCCACCACCTTCACTGTCTGCAGGATGCCCTTCTT
AATGGCGGGGCTGCCGGCCAGATTGGCAATGTGCTCGTGCAGGCTATCGCCCTGGCCGGACACCTGGGCT
TTCTGGATGTCCTCTTTAAAGGTCAGGCTGTCGTCGTGGATCAGCTGCATGAAGTTTCTGTTGGCGAAGC
CGTCGGACTTCAGGAAATCCAGGATTGTCTTGCCGGACTGCTTGTCCCGGATGCCGTTGATCAGCTTCCG
GCTCAGCCTGCCCCAGCCGGTGTATCTCCGCCGCTTCAGCTGCTTCATCACTTTGTCGTCGAACAGGTGG
GCATAGGTTTTCAGCCGTTCCTCGATCATCTCTCTGTCCTCAAACAGTGTCAGGGTCAGCACGATATCTT
CCAGAATGTCCTCGTTTTCCTCATTGTCCAGGAAGTCCTTGTCCTTGATAATTTTCAGCAGATCGTGGTA
TGTGCCCAGGGAGGCGTTGAACCGATCTTCCACGCCGGAGATTTCCACGGAGTCGAAGCACTCGATTTTC
TTGAAGTAGTCCTCTTTCAGCTGCTTCACGGTCACTTTCCGGTTGGTCTTGAACAGCAGGTCCACGATGG
CCTTTTTCTGCTCGCCGCTCAGGAAGGCGGGCTTTCTCATTCCCTCGGTCACGTATTTCACTTTGGTCAG
CTCGTTATACACGGTGAAGTACTCGTACAGCAGGCTGTGCTTGGGCAGCACCTTCTCGTTGGGCAGGTTC
TTATCGAAGTTGGTCATCCGCTCGATGAAGCTCTGGGCGGAAGCGCCCTTGTCCACCACTTCCTCGAAGT
TCCAGGGGGTGATGGTTTCCTCGCTCTTTCTGGTCATCCAGGCGAATCTGCTGTTTCCCCTGGCCAGAGG
GCCCACGTAGTAGGGGATGCGGAAGGTCAGGATCTTCTCGATCTTTTCCCGGTTGTCCTTCAGGAATGGG
TAAAAATCTTCCTGCCGCCGCAGAATGGCGTGCAGCTCTCCCAGGTGGATCTGGTGGGGGATGCTGCCGT
TGTCGAAGGTCCGCTGCTTCCGCAGCAGGTCCTCTCTGTTCAGCTTCACGAGCAGTTCCTCGGTGCCGTC
CATCTTTTCCAGGATGGGCTTGATGAACTTGTAGAACTCTTCCTGGCTGGCTCCGCCGTCAATGTAGCCG
GCGTAGCCGTTCTTGCTCTGGTCGAAGAAAATCTCTTTGTACTTCTCAGGCAGCTGCTGCCGCACGAGAG
CTTTCAGCAGGGTCAGGTCCTGGTGGTGCTCGTCGTATCTCTTGATCATAGAGGCGCTCAGGGGGGCCTT
GGTGATCTCGGTGTTCACTCTCAGGATGTCGCTCAGCAGGATGGCGTCGGACAGGTTCTTGGCGGCCAGA
AACAGGTCGGCGTACTGGTCGCCGATCTGGGCCAGCAGGTTGTCCAGGTCGTCGTCGTAGGTGTCCTTGC
TCAGCTGCAGTTTGGCATCCTCGGCCAGGTCGAAGTTGCTCTTGAAGTTGGGGGTCAGGCCCAGGCTCAG
GGCAATCAGGTTTCCGAACAGGCCATTCTTCTTCTCGCCGGGCAGCTGGGCGATCAGATTTTCCAGCCGT
CTGCTCTTGCTCAGTCTGGCAGACAGGATGGCCTTGGCGTCCACGCCGCTGGCGTTGATGGGGTTTTCCT
CGAACAGCTGGTTGTAGGTCTGCACCAGCTGGATGAACAGCTTGTCCACGTCGCTGTTGTCGGGGTTCAG
GTCGCCCTCGATCAGGAAGTGGCCCCGGAACTTGATCATGTGGGCCAGGGCCAGATAGATCAGCCGCAGG
TCGGCCTTGTCGGTGCTGTCCACCAGTTTCTTTCTCAGGTGGTAGATGGTGGGGTACTTCTCGTGGTAGG
CCACCTCGTCCACGATGTTGCCGAAGATGGGGTGCCGCTCGTGCTTCTTATCCTCTTCCACCAGGAAGGA
CTCTTCCAGTCTGTGGAAGAAGCTGTCGTCCACCTTGGCCATCTCGTTGCTGAAGATCTCTTGCAGATAG
CAGATCCGGTTCTTCCGTCTGGTGTATCTTCTTCTGGCGGTTCTCTTCAGCCGGGTGGCCTCGGCTGTTT
CGCCGCTGTCGAACAGCAGGGCTCCGATCAGGTTCTTCTTGATGCTGTGCCGGTCGGTGTTGCCCAGCAC
CTTGAATTTCTTGCTGGGCACCTTGTACTCGTCGGTGATCACGGCCCAGCCCACAGAGTTGGTGCCGATG
TCCAGGCCGATGCTGTACTTCTTGTCCATGGTGGCAGCGCTCTAGAACCGGTCCTGTGTTCTGGCGGCAA
ACCCGTTGCGAAAAAGAACGTTCACGGCGACTACTGCACTTATATACGGTTCTCCCCCACCCTCGGGAAA
AAGGCGGAGCCAGTACACGACATCACTTTCCCAGTTTACCCCGCGCCACCTTCTCTAGGCACCGGATCAA
TTGCCGACCCCTCCCCCCAACTTCTCGGGGACTGTGGGCGATGTGCGCTCTGCCCACTGACGGGCACCGG
AGCCAATTCCCACTCCTTTCAAGACCTAGCTAGCGAATTCAAAAAAGCACCGACTCGGTGCCACTTTTTC
AAGTTGATAACGGACTAGCCTTATTTTAACTTGCTATTTCTAGCTCTAAAACCAACATCTATTCCAATAT
ATCGGTGTTTCGTCCTTTCCACAAGATATATAAAGCCAAGAAATCGAAATACTTTCAAGTTACGGTAAGC
ATATGATAGTCCATTTTAAAACATAATTTTAAAACTGCAAACTACCCAAGAAATTATTACTTTCTACGTC
ACGTATTTTGTACTAATATCTTTGTGTTTACAGTCAAATTAATTCTAATTATCTCTCTAACAGCCTTGTA
TCGTATATGCAAATATGAAGGAATCATGGGAAATAGGCCCTCGGTACCTTAATTAACCAAACTGGATCTC
TGCTGTCCCTGTAATAAACCCGAAAATTTTGAATTTTTGTAATTTGTTTTTGTAATTCTTTAGTTTGTAT
GTCTGTTGCTATTATGTCTACTATTCTTTCCCCTGCACTGTACCCCCCAATCCCCCCTTTTCTTTTAAAA
TTGTGGATGAATACTGCCATTTGTCTGCAGAATTGGCGCACGCAGTGCCGATCCGTTCACTAATCGAATG
GATCTGTCTCTGTCTCTCTCTCCACCTTCTTCTTCTATTCCTTCGGGCCTGTCGGGTCCCCTCG
Features (pLannotate 1.2.2; 33 found; start..end, strand, type, name):
    393..626     -  misc_feature   RRE: The Rev response element (RRE) of HIV-1 allows for Rev-dependent mRNA export from the nucleus to the cytoplasm.
    772..1135    -  CDS            HIV-1 gag (fragment): gag protein from human immunodeficiency virus 1; gag
   1119..1244    -  misc_feature   HIV-1 Ψ: packaging signal of human immunodeficiency virus type 1
   1291..1471    -  LTR            5' LTR (truncated): truncated 5' long terminal repeat (LTR) from HIV-1
   1489..1688    -  promoter       CMV promoter: human cytomegalovirus (CMV) immediate early promoter
   1689..2068    -  enhancer       CMV enhancer: human cytomegalovirus immediate early enhancer
   2223..2275    +  misc_feature   bom (fragment): basis of mobility region from pBR322
   2334..2438    +  promoter       AmpR promoter: bla
   2439..3299    +  CDS            AmpR: β-lactamase; bla; confers resistance to ampicillin, carbenicillin, and related antibiotics
   3470..4058    +  rep_origin     ori: high-copy-number ColE1/pMB1/pBR322/pUC origin of replication
   4241..4333    +  CDS            lacI (fragment): lac repressor; lacI; The lac repressor binds to the lac operator to inhibit transcription in E. coli. This inhibition can be relieved by adding lactose or isopropyl-β-D-thiogalactopyranoside (IPTG).
   4346..4367    +  protein_bind   CAP binding site: CAP binding activates transcription in the presence of cAMP. E. coli catabolite activator protein
   4382..4412    +  promoter       lac promoter: promoter for the E. coli lac operon
   4416..4438    +  protein_bind   lac operator (fragment): The lac repressor binds to the lac operator to inhibit transcription in E. coli. This inhibition can be relieved by adding lactose or isopropyl-β-D-thiogalactopyranoside (IPTG). lac repressor encoded by lacI
   4509..4630    -  polyA_signal   SV40 poly(A) signal: SV40 polyadenylation signal
   4625..4750    -  CDS            ble (fragment): BLE_KLEPN - Experimental evidence at protein level: Swiss-Prot protein existence level 1. Binding protein with a strong affinity to the bleomycin family of antibiotics. Binds to CL990; an antimitotic-antibiotic compound. From Klebsiella pneumoniae.
   4760..5134    -  CDS            BleoR: antibiotic-binding protein; Sh ble from Streptoalloteichus hindustanus; confers resistance to bleomycin, phleomycin, and Zeocin™
   5153..5200    -  promoter       EM7 promoter: synthetic bacterial promoter&nbsp
   5248..5577    -  promoter       SV40 promoter: SV40 enhancer and early promoter
   5591..6019    -  rep_origin     f1 ori (sequence partly withheld): f1 bacteriophage origin of replication; arrow indicates direction of (+) strand synthesis
   6040..6061    -  promoter       SV40 promoter (fragment): SV40 enhancer and early promoter
   6065..6289    -  polyA_signal   bGH poly(A) signal: bovine growth hormone polyadenylation signal
   6321..6554    -  LTR            3' LTR (ΔU3): self-inactivating 3' long terminal repeat (LTR) from HIV-1
   6556..6575    -  misc_feature   cPPT/CTS (fragment): central polypurine tract and central termination sequence of HIV-1
   6626..7214    -  misc_feature   WPRE: woodchuck hepatitis virus posttranscriptional regulatory element
   7230..7827    -  CDS            PuroR (fragment): puromycin N-acetyltransferase; pac from Streptomyces; confers resistance to puromycin
   7965..12068   -  CDS            Cas9: Cas9 (Csn1) endonuclease from the Streptococcus pyogenes Type II CRISPR/Cas system generates RNA-guided double strand breaks in DNA
  12093..12304   -  promoter       EF-1α core promoter: core promoter for human elongation factor EF-1α
  12330..12348   -  CDS            small t antigen (fragment): SV40 (simian virus 40) small t antigen
  12366..12441   -  misc_RNA       gRNA scaffold: guide RNA scaffold for the Streptococcus pyogenes CRISPR/Cas9 system
  12471..12711   -  promoter       U6 promoter: RNA polymerase III promoter for human U6 snRNA
  12762..12879   -  misc_feature   cPPT/CTS: central polypurine tract and central termination sequence of HIV-1
  12929..16      -  CDS            Rev (fragment) (across the origin): human immunodeficiency virus 1 (HIV-1) Rev protein; rev; enhances nuclear export of unspliced and incompletely spliced viral mRNAs
