[The description below was written by a language model from this plasmid's Addgene catalogue record and pLannotate feature annotations shown in this document.]
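Description:
pLentiCRISPR V2 PAPOLA_sg2 is an all-in-one lentiviral CRISPR knockout vector built on the lentiCRISPR v2 puro backbone, carrying a single guide RNA directed against human PAPOLA (also known as PAP or PAP-alpha). It is maintained in E. coli as a high-copy plasmid through a ColE1/pUC-type origin with ampicillin resistance (bla). The backbone also retains an f1 origin and an SV40/EM7-driven bleomycin/Zeocin resistance cassette that lies outside the viral transfer region.

The transfer cassette follows a third-generation, self-inactivating design. A CMV enhancer/promoter fused to a truncated HIV-1 5' LTR drives production of the genomic RNA in packaging cells. This is followed by the Ψ packaging signal with a gag fragment, the Rev response element for Rev-dependent nuclear export, and a cPPT/CTS, and the cassette ends in a ΔU3 3' LTR followed by a bGH polyadenylation signal.

Between the LTRs there are two expression units. A human U6 RNA polymerase III promoter transcribes the PAPOLA-targeting spacer fused to the Streptococcus pyogenes gRNA scaffold. An EF-1α core promoter drives S. pyogenes Cas9, with a puromycin N-acetyltransferase coding sequence downstream and a WPRE to enhance transcript expression. The feature table does not annotate the element linking Cas9 and PuroR.

After packaging and transduction, integrated cells can be selected with puromycin and express both Cas9 and the guide, which produces double-strand breaks at PAPOLA and disrupts the gene. The name indicates this is the second guide of a set against this gene, and the associated study concerns genes essential for oxidative phosphorylation.
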