Addgene plasmid #244862: pLentiCRISPR V2 PAPOLA_sg2
Purpose: Knockout of human PAPOLA
Depositing lab: Alexis Jourdain. Depositing organization: Universite de Lausanne (UNIL). Publication: An updated inventory of genes essential for oxidative phosphorylation identifies a mitochondrial origin in familial Meniere's disease. Harhai M, Foged MM, Zarges C, Landoni JC, Chollet S, Simonelli M, Recazens E, Lisci M, Laban N, Manley S, Riemer J, Lopez-Escamez JA, Lysakowski A, Jourdain AA. Cell Rep. 2025 Jul 25;44(8):116069. doi: 10.1016/j.celrep.2025.116069. PubMed 40714634.
Backbone
  Vector backbone: lentiCRISPR v2 puro
  Backbone manufacturer: Feng Zhang (Addgene #52961)
  Vector type: Lentiviral, CRISPR
  Selectable markers: Puromycin
Growth in bacteria
  Bacterial resistance: Ampicillin, 100 μg/mL
  Growth temperature: 37°C
  Growth strain: NEB Stable
  Copy number: High Copy
Gene/Insert
  Gene/Insert name: PAPOLA sgRNA
  gRNA/shRNA sequence: ATATATTGGAATAGATGGTTG
  Species: H. sapiens (human)
  Entrez Gene: PAPOLA (a.k.a. PAP, PAP-alpha)
  Promoter: U6
  Cloning method: Restriction Enzyme; 5′ cloning site Unknown (unknown if destroyed)
Resource information
  A portion of this plasmid was derived from a plasmid made by: Integrated DNA Technologies
Terms and licenses: Academic/Nonprofit Terms; Industry Terms: Not Available to Industry
How to cite: pLentiCRISPR V2 PAPOLA_sg2 was a gift from Alexis Jourdain (Addgene plasmid # 244862 ; http://n2t.net/addgene:244862 ; RRID:Addgene_244862)
